>Addgene plasmid #192153 | pXD017-39 TRAC PDCD1 AAV double KO AAV | addgene full sequence | sequence record 375246 | Addgene NGS Result
CCTGCAGGCAGCTGCGCGCTCGCTCGCTCACTGAGGCCGCCCGGGCGTCGGGCGACCTTTGGTCGCCCGG
CCTCAGTGAGCGAGCGAGCGCGCAGAGAGGGAGTGGCCAACTCCATCACTAGGGGTTCCTGCGGCCGCAC
GCGTTCTAGAAGAGGGCCTATTTCCCATGATTCCTTCATATTTGCATATACGATACAAGGCTGTTAGAGA
GATAATTGGAATTAATTTGACTGTAAACACAAAGATATTAGTACAAAATACGTGACGTAGAAAGTAATAA
TTTCTTGGGTAGTTTGCAGTTTTAAAATTATGTTTTAAAATGGACTATCATATGCTTACCGTAACTTGAA
AGTATTTCGATTTCTTGGCTTTATATATCTTGTGGAAAGGACGAAACACCGTAATTTCTACTAAGTGTAG
ATGAGTCTCTCAGCTGGTACACTAATTTCTACTAAGTGTAGATGCACGAAGCTCTCCGATGTGTAATTTC
TACTAAGTGTAGATTTTTTTAAGCTTGGCGTGGATCCGATATCAACTAGATCTTGAGACAAGGTACCTAG
GTCTTGAAAGGAGTGGGAATTGGCTCCGGTGCCCGTCAGTGGGCAGAGCGCACATCGCCCACAGTCCCCG
AGAAGTTGGGGGGAGGGGTCGGCAATTGATCCGGTGCCTAGAGAAGGTGGCGCGGGGTAAACTGGGAAAG
TGATGTCGTGTACTGGCTCCGCCTTTTTCCCGAGGGTGGGGGAGAACCGTATATAAGTGCAGTAGTCGCC
GTGAACGTTCTTTTTCGCAACGGGTTTGCCGCCAGAACACAGGACCGGTTCTAGACGTACGGCCACCATG
GTGAGCAAGGGCGAGGAGCTGTTCACCGGGGTGGTGCCCATCCTGGTCGAGCTGGACGGCGACGTAAACG
GCCACAAGTTCAGCGTGTCCGGCGAGGGCGAGGGCGATGCCACCTACGGCAAGCTGACCCTGAAGTTCAT
CTGCACCACCGGCAAGCTGCCCGTGCCCTGGCCCACCCTCGTGACCACCCTGACCTACGGCGTGCAGTGC
TTCAGCCGCTACCCCGACCACATGAAGCAGCACGACTTCTTCAAGTCCGCCATGCCCGAAGGCTACGTCC
AGGAGCGCACCATCTTCTTCAAGGACGACGGCAACTACAAGACCCGCGCCGAGGTGAAGTTCGAGGGCGA
CACCCTGGTGAACCGCATCGAGCTGAAGGGCATCGACTTCAAGGAGGACGGCAACATCCTGGGGCACAAG
CTGGAGTACAACTACAACAGCCACAACGTCTATATCATGGCCGACAAGCAGAAGAACGGCATCAAGGTGA
ACTTCAAGATCCGCCACAACATCGAGGACGGCAGCGTGCAGCTCGCCGACCACTACCAGCAGAACACCCC
CATCGGCGACGGCCCCGTGCTGCTGCCCGACAACCACTACCTGAGCACCCAGTCCGCCCTGAGCAAAGAC
CCCAACGAGAAGCGCGATCACATGGTCCTGCTGGAGTTCGTGACCGCCGCCGGGATCACTCTCGGCATGG
ACGAGCTGTACAAGAAGCGTCCTGCTGCTACTAAGAAAGCTGGTCAAGCTAAGAAAAAGAAATAAGAATT
CGATATCAAGCTTAATAAAAGATCTTTATTTTCATTAGATCTGTGTGTTGGTTTTTTGTGTGGTAACCAC
GTGCGGACCGAGCGGCCGCAGGAACCCCTAGTGATGGAGTTGGCCACTCCCTCTCTGCGCGCTCGCTCGC
TCACTGAGGCCGGGCGACCAAAGGTCGCCCGACGCCCGGGCTTTGCCCGGGCGGCCTCAGTGAGCGAGCG
AGCGCGCAGCTGCCTGCAGGGGCGCCTGATGCGGTATTTTCTCCTTACGCATCTGTGCGGTATTTCACAC
CGCATA
[95 nt withheld, positions 1897-1991]
T
[46 nt withheld, positions 1993-2038]
C
[141 nt withheld, positions 2040-2180]
CCTTTGACGTTGGAGTCCACGTTCTTT
[37 nt withheld, positions 2208-2244]
ACTCTATCTCGGGCTATTCTTTTGATTTATAAGGGATTTTGCCGATTTCGGTCTATTGGTTAAAAAATGA
GCTGATTTAACAAAAATTTAACGCGAATTTTAACAAAATATTAACGTTTACAATTTTATGGTGCACTCTC
AGTACAATCTGCTCTGATGCCGCATAGTTAAGCCAGCCCCGACACCCGCCAACACCCGCTGACGCGCCCT
GACGGGCTTGTCTGCTCCCGGCATCCGCTTACAGACAAGCTGTGACCGTCTCCGGGAGCTGCATGTGTCA
GAGGTTTTCACCGTCATCACCGAAACGCGCGAGACGAAAGGGCCTCGTGATACGCCTATTTTTATAGGTT
AATGTCATGATAATAATGGTTTCTTAGACGTCAGGTGGCACTTTTCGGGGAAATGTGCGCGGAACCCCTA
TTTGTTTATTTTTCTAAATACATTCAAATATGTATCCGCTCATGAGACAATAACCCTGATAAATGCTTCA
ATAATATTGAAAAAGGAAGAGTATGAGTATTCAACATTTCCGTGTCGCCCTTATTCCCTTTTTTGCGGCA
TTTTGCCTTCCTGTTTTTGCTCACCCAGAAACGCTGGTGAAAGTAAAAGATGCTGAAGATCAGTTGGGTG
CACGAGTGGGTTACATCGAACTGGATCTCAACAGCGGTAAGATCCTTGAGAGTTTTCGCCCCGAAGAACG
TTTTCCAATGATGAGCACTTTTAAAGTTCTGCTATGTGGCGCGGTATTATCCCGTATTGACGCCGGGCAA
GAGCAACTCGGTCGCCGCATACACTATTCTCAGAATGACTTGGTTGAGTACTCACCAGTCACAGAAAAGC
ATCTTACGGATGGCATGACAGTAAGAGAATTATGCAGTGCTGCCATAACCATGAGTGATAACACTGCGGC
CAACTTACTTCTGACAACGATCGGAGGACCGAAGGAGCTAACCGCTTTTTTGCACAACATGGGGGATCAT
GTAACTCGCCTTGATCGTTGGGAACCGGAGCTGAATGAAGCCATACCAAACGACGAGCGTGACACCACGA
TGCCTGTAGCAATGGCAACAACGTTGCGCAAACTATTAACTGGCGAACTACTTACTCTAGCTTCCCGGCA
ACAATTAATAGACTGGATGGAGGCGGATAAAGTTGCAGGACCACTTCTGCGCTCGGCCCTTCCGGCTGGC
TGGTTTATTGCTGATAAATCTGGAGCCGGTGAGCGTGGGTCTCGCGGTATCATTGCAGCACTGGGGCCAG
ATGGTAAGCCCTCCCGTATCGTAGTTATCTACACGACGGGGAGTCAGGCAACTATGGATGAACGAAATAG
ACAGATCGCTGAGATAGGTGCCTCACTGATTAAGCATTGGTAACTGTCAGACCAAGTTTACTCATATATA
CTTTAGATTGATTTAAAACTTCATTTTTAATTTAAAAGGATCTAGGTGAAGATCCTTTTTGATAATCTCA
TGACCAAAATCCCTTAACGTGAGTTTTCGTTCCACTGAGCGTCAGACCCCGTAGAAAAGATCAAAGGATC
TTCTTGAGATCCTTTTTTTCTGCGCGTAATCTGCTGCTTGCAAACAAAAAAACCACCGCTACCAGCGGTG
GTTTGTTTGCCGGATCAAGAGCTACCAACTCTTTTTCCGAAGGTAACTGGCTTCAGCAGAGCGCAGATAC
CAAATACTGTTCTTCTAGTGTAGCCGTAGTTAGGCCACCACTTCAAGAACTCTGTAGCACCGCCTACATA
CCTCGCTCTGCTAATCCTGTTACCAGTGGCTGCTGCCAGTGGCGATAAGTCGTGTCTTACCGGGTTGGAC
TCAAGACGATAGTTACCGGATAAGGCGCAGCGGTCGGGCTGAACGGGGGGTTCGTGCACACAGCCCAGCT
TGGAGCGAACGACCTACACCGAACTGAGATACCTACAGCGTGAGCTATGAGAAAGCGCCACGCTTCCCGA
AGGGAGAAAGGCGGACAGGTATCCGGTAAGCGGCAGGGTCGGAACAGGAGAGCGCACGAGGGAGCTTCCA
GGGGGAAACGCCTGGTATCTTTATAGTCCTGTCGGGTTTCGCCACCTCTGACTTGAGCGTCGATTTTTGT
GATGCTCGTCAGGGGGGCGGAGCCTATGGAAAAACGCCAGCAACGCGGCCTTTTTACGGTTCCTGGCCTT
TTGCTGGCCTTTTGCTCACATGT
Features (pLannotate 1.2.2; 16 found; start..end, strand, type, name):
     12..39      +  repeat_region  AAV2 ITR (fragment): inverted terminal repeat of adeno-associated virus serotype 2 inverted
     68..95      +  repeat_region  AAV2 ITR (fragment): inverted terminal repeat of adeno-associated virus serotype 2 inverted
    152..392     +  promoter       U6 promoter: RNA polymerase III promoter for human U6 snRNA
    557..575     +  CDS            small t antigen (fragment): SV40 (simian virus 40) small t antigen
    601..812     +  promoter       EF-1α core promoter: core promoter for human elongation factor EF-1α
    838..1554    +  CDS            EGFP: EGFP is a basic (constitutively fluorescent) green fluorescent protein published in 1996, derived from Aequorea victoria. It is reported to be a rapidly-maturing weak dimer with moderate acid sensitivity.
   1606..1624    +  misc_feature   MCS (fragment): pBluescript multiple cloning site
   1624..1672    +  polyA_signal   poly(A) signal: synthetic polyadenylation signal
   1700..1840    +  repeat_region  AAV2 ITR: inverted terminal repeat of adeno-associated virus serotype 2 inverted
   1845..1896    -  misc_feature   bom (fragment): basis of mobility region from pBR322
   1915..2370    +  rep_origin     f1 ori (sequence partly withheld): f1 bacteriophage origin of replication; arrow indicates direction of (+) strand synthesis
   2371..2420    -  misc_feature   bom (fragment): basis of mobility region from pBR322
   2522..2557    -  CDS            rop (fragment): Rop protein, which maintains plasmids at low copy number; rop
   2652..2756    +  promoter       AmpR promoter: bla
   2757..3617    +  CDS            AmpR: β-lactamase; bla; confers resistance to ampicillin, carbenicillin, and related antibiotics
   3788..4376    +  rep_origin     ori: high-copy-number ColE1/pMB1/pBR322/pUC origin of replication
