[The description below was written by a language model from this plasmid's Addgene catalogue record and pLannotate feature annotations shown in this document.]
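Description:
pXD017-39 TRAC PDCD1 AAV double KO AAV is a 4.4 kb AAV transfer plasmid built on a pAAV backbone, intended for packaging into recombinant adeno-associated virus that delivers CRISPR guide RNAs against two human genes, TRAC and PDCD1. It is propagated in bacteria as a high-copy plasmid through a ColE1/pUC-type origin and selected with ampicillin via the AmpR (β-lactamase) cassette; an f1 phage origin is also present in the backbone. The recommended host is a recombination-deficient strain, the usual choice for keeping repeat-rich ITR sequences intact. The annotation detects a complete AAV2 inverted terminal repeat on the right side of the cassette, but only two short ITR fragments on the left. This may reflect the difficulty of sequencing or annotating the hairpin-forming repeat rather than a real truncation.

Between the ITRs, a human U6 RNA polymerase III promoter drives the guide RNA insert. The name indicates a double-knockout design targeting TRAC and PDCD1, but the record leaves the guide sequences unspecified, and the region downstream of U6 is not annotated apart from a very short match to SV40 small t antigen that is probably incidental. A second unit consists of the EF-1α core promoter, EGFP and a synthetic polyadenylation signal, providing a constitutive green fluorescent marker for transduced cells. No nuclease coding sequence is annotated, so the CRISPR enzyme must be supplied separately. The associated publication describes an AAV-Cpf1 system for engineering CAR-T cells, which suggests a Cpf1-type crRNA array, although the catalogue lists the insert simply as sgRNA. The construct carries no annotated homology arms or CAR cassette, consistent with use as a knockout-only vector for disrupting both loci in human T cells.
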