Addgene plasmid #192153: pXD017-39 TRAC PDCD1 AAV double KO AAV
Purpose: TRAC PDCD1 AAV double KO AAV
Depositing lab: Sidi Chen. Depositing organization: Yale University. Publication: One-step generation of modular CAR-T cells with AAV-Cpf1. Dai X, Park JJ, Du Y, Kim HR, Wang G, Errami Y, Chen S. Nat Methods. 2019 Mar;16(3):247-254. doi: 10.1038/s41592-019-0329-7. Epub 2019 Feb 25. PubMed 30804551.
Backbone
  Vector backbone: pAAV
  Vector type: AAV
Growth in bacteria
  Bacterial resistance: Ampicillin, 100 μg/mL
  Growth temperature: 37°C
  Growth strain: NEB Stable
  Copy number: High Copy
Gene/Insert
  Gene/Insert name: sgRNA
  gRNA/shRNA sequence: unspecified
  Species: H. sapiens (human)
  Mutation: NA
  Cloning method: Gibson Cloning
Terms and licenses: Academic/Nonprofit Terms; Industry Terms: Not Available to Industry
How to cite: pXD017-39 TRAC PDCD1 AAV double KO AAV was a gift from Sidi Chen (Addgene plasmid # 192153 ; http://n2t.net/addgene:192153 ; RRID:Addgene_192153)
